>Addgene plasmid #122077 | pCuHA-ATG13[3SD](426) | addgene full sequence | sequence record 240510 | Addgene NGS Result
CCTTTGAGTGAGCTGATACCGCTCGCCGCAGCCGAACGACCGAGCGCAGCGAGTCAGTGAGCGAGGAAGC
GGAAGAGCGCCCAATACGCAAACCGCCTCTCCCCGCGCGTTGGCCGATTCATTAATGCAGCTGGCACGAC
AGGTTTCCCGACTGGAAAGCGGGCAGTGAGCGCAACGCAATTAATGTGAGTTAGCTCACTCATTAGGCAC
CCCAGGCTTTACACTTTATGCTTCCGGCTCGTATGTTGTGTGGAATTGTGAGCGGATAACAATTTCACAC
AGGAAACAGCTATGACCATGATTACGCCAAGCGCGCAATTAACCCTCACTAAAGGGAACAAAAGCTGGAG
CTCCTAGTTAGAAAAAGACATTTTTGCTGTCAGTCACTGTCAAGAGATTCTTTTGCTGGCATTTCTTCTA
GAAGCAAAAAGAGCGATGCGTCTTTTCCGCTGAACCGTTCCAGCAAAAAAGACTACCAACGCAATATGGA
TTGTCAGAATCGTATAAAAGAGAAGCAAATAACTCCTTGTCTTGTATCAATTGCATTATAGTATCTTCTT
GTTAGTGCAATATCATATAGAAGTCATCGACTAGTGGATCCCCCGGGCTGCAGGAATTCGATATCAAGCT
TCGCTGATAAAAAGCGAAGCGGCACTGCTCTTTAACAATTTATCAGACAATCTGTGTGGGCACTCGACCG
GAATTATCGATTAACTTTATTATTAAAAATTAAAGAGGTATATATTAATGTATCGATTAAATAAGGAGGA
ATAAACCATGGGGGGTTCTCATCATCATCATCATCATGGTATGGCTAGCATGACTGGTGGACAGCAAATG
GGTCGGGATCTGTACGACGATGACGATAAGGATCCGAGCTCGAGATCTGCACCTAGATCCATCTTTTACC
CATACGATGTTCCTGACTATGCGGGCTATCCCTATGACGTCCCGGACTATGCAGGGTCCTATCCATATGA
CGTTCCAGATTACGCTGCTCAGTGCGGATCTAGGGTTGCCGAAGAGGACATCGAGAAGCAAGTCCTTCAA
TTGATAGACAGCTTTTTTCTGAAGACTACACTACTAATATGCTCCACCGAATCAAGTCGATACCAGTCTT
CTACAGAAAATATATTCCTATTTGACGACACATGGTTTGAAGATCACTCAGAATTAGTGAGTGAGCTACC
CGAGATAATATCAAAATGGTCTCACTACGATGGTCGAAAAGAGTTGCCACCCTTAGTGGTAGAGACATAT
TTGGATTTAAGACAGTTAAACTCGTCTCATTTAGTTAGATTAAAGGACCACGAAGGCCATTTGTGGAACG
TTTGCAAAGGAACTAAGAAGCAGGAAATCGTGATGGAACGTTGGCTTATCGAATTAGATAATTCATCCCC
AACTTTCAAATCATACAGTGAAGATGAGACTGATGTTAATGAACTTTCTAAACAGCTAGTCCTTCTCTTC
CGTTATTTGTTGACTTTAATACAGTTACTACCCACAACAGAATTATACCAATTATTAATAAAGTCTTATA
ACGGCCCGCAAAATGAAGGAAGTTCCAATCCAATAACTTCCACGGGCCCACTAGTAAGTATCCGGACGTG
TGTCCTTGACGGATCTAAACCAATTTTATCGAAGGGGAGAATAGGGTTGAGCAAACCGATTATTAATACA
TATTCCAATGCGCTTAACGAATCAAACCTGCCAGCCCATTTAGATCAAAAGAAGATCACACCTGTATGGA
CAAAGTTTGGACTCTTAAGAGTCTCGGTATCATACAGACGTGATTGGAAGTTTGAAATTAACAATACAAA
CGACGAATTATTTTCAGCTCGACATGCATCTGTCTCACATAACTCACAAGGACCCCAGAATCAGCCAGAA
CAAGAAGGACAAAGTGATCAAGACATAGGGAAACGCCAACCACAATTTCAACAGCAGCAGCAGCCCCAAC
AGCAGCAGCAGCAGCAGCAACAGCAACAGAGACAACACCAGGTCCAGACACAACAACAAAGACAGATACC
TGATAGGAGATCTCTTTCACTTTCTCCTTGTACAAGAGCCAATTCTTTTGAACCACAATCTTGGCAGAAG
AAAGTCTATCCAATATCGAGACCTGTTCAACCATTTAAAGTTGGTTCAATTGGAAGTCAAAGTGCGAGCA
GAAATCCCTCTAATTCATCGTTTTTCAACCAACCACCTGTTCATAGGCCAAGTATGAGCTCCAACTACGG
GCCACAAATGAATATTGAAGGTACCAGTGTTGGAAGCACCTCAAAGTATTCCTCCTCCTTTGGGAACATT
CGTCGTCACTCAAGTGTAAAGACGACAGAGAATGCTGAAAAAGTATCAAAAGCTGTAAAGAGCCCACTAC
AACCTCAAGAATCACAAGAAGATTTAATGGATTTTGTTAAATTACTCGAAGAAAAACCCGATCTAACTAT
AAAGAAGACAAGTGGAAATAATCCACCCAATATCAATATTTCTGATTCTCTAATCAGATATCAGAATTTG
AAGCCAAGTAATGGCTTATTAAGTGAAGATTTATCCGTAAGTTTATCCATGGATCCAAATCATACATATC
ACAGAGGCAGATCAGATTCCCACTCACCATTGCCTTCAATATCCCCTTCGATGTATTATGGATCGTTGAA
CTCGAGAATGTCTCAAGGCGCCAATGCAAGCCATTTGATTGCAAGAGGCGGTGGGAATTCATCTACTAGT
GCCTTGAATAGTAGAAGGAATTCTTTAGATAAGAGCTCAAACAAGCAGGGTATGTCAGGCTTACCTCCTA
TTTTTGGTGGAGAGAGTACTTCATATCACCACGACAACAAAATACAAAAGTACAACCAATTAGGAGTAGA
AGAAGATGATGATGACGAGAATGACCGTTTGCTCAACCAAATGGGAAACAGTGCTACAAAATTCAAAAGT
TCAATAGACCCAAGAGACATTGATGACATTTCAAGTTCTTTCATAAAAAGTAGGATACCTATCAGACAAC
CATACCATTACTCTCAACCAACTACTGCGCCCTTTCAAGCTCAGGCGAAATTTCATAAACCTGCAAATAA
GTTAATCGATAATGGTAATAGGAGTAATAGTAACAATAACAATCATAATGGGAATGATGCAGTTGGTGTG
ATGCATAATGACGAGGATGATCAAGATGATGATCTAGTATTTTTCATGAGTGATATGAACCTTTCTAAAG
AAGGTTAAAAATGGTAAGCTTATCGATACCGTCGACCTCGAGTCATGTAATTAGTTATGTCACGCTTACA
TTCACGCCCTCCCCCCACATCCGCTCTAACCGAAAAGGAAGGAGTTAGACAACCTGAAGTCTAGGTCCCT
ATTTATTTTTTTATAGTTATGTTAGTATTAAGAACGTTATTTATATTTCAAATTTTTCTTTTTTTTCTGT
ACAGACGCGTGTACGCATGTAACATTATACTGAAAACCTTGCTTGAGAAGGTTTTGGGACGCTCGAAGGC
TTTAATTTGCGGCCGGTACCCAATTCGCCCTATAGTGAGTCGTATTACGCGCGCTCACTGGCCGTCGTTT
TACAACGTCGTGACTGGGAAAACCCTGGCGTTACCCAACTTAATCGCCTTGCAGCACATCCCCCTTTCGC
CAGCTGGCGTAATAGCGAAGAGGCCCGCACCGATCGCCCTTCCCAACAGTTGCGCAGCCTGAATGGCGAA
TGG
[124 nt withheld, positions 3714-3837]
C
[91 nt withheld, positions 3839-3929]
A
[49 nt withheld, positions 3931-3979]
CCTTTGACGTTGGAGTCCACGTTCTTT
[37 nt withheld, positions 4007-4043]
ACCCTATCTCGGTCTATTCTTTTGATTTATAAGGGATTTTGCCGATTTCGGCCTATTGGTTAAAAAATGA
GCTGATTTAACAAAAATTTAACGCGAATTTTAACAAAATATTAACGCTTACAATTTCCTGATGCGGTATT
TTCTCCTTACGCATCTGTGCGGTATTTCACACCGCATAGGGTAATAACTGATATAATTAAATTGAAGCTC
TAATTTGTGAGTTTAGTATACATGCATTTACTTATAATACAGTTTTTTAGTTTTGCTGGCCGCATCTTCT
CAAATATGCTTCCCAGCCTGCTTTTCTGTAACGTTCACCCTCTACCTTAGCATCCCTTCCCTTTGCAAAT
AGTCCTCTTCCAACAATAATAATGTCAGATCCTGTAGAGACCACATCATCCACGGTTCTATACTGTTGAC
CCAATGCGTCTCCCTTGTCATCTAAACCCACACCGGGTGTCATAATCAACCAATCGTAACCTTCATCTCT
TCCACCCATGTCTCTTTGAGCAATAAAGCCGATAACAAAATCTTTGTCGCTCTTCGCAATGTCAACAGTA
CCCTTAGTATATTCTCCAGTAGATAGGGAGCCCTTGCATGACAATTCTGCTAACATCAAAAGGCCTCTAG
GTTCCTTTGTTACTTCTTCTGCCGCCTGCTTCAAACCGCTAACAATACCTGGGCCCACCACACCGTGTGC
ATTCGTAATGTCTGCCCATTCTGCTATTCTGTATACACCCGCAGAGTACTGCAATTTGACTGTATTACCA
ATGTCAGCAAATTTTCTGTCTTCGAAGAGTAAAAAATTGTACTTGGCGGATAATGCCTTTAGCGGCTTAA
CTGTGCCCTCCATGGAAAAATCAGTCAAGATATCCACATGTGTTTTTAGTAAACAAATTTTGGGACCTAA
TGCTTCAACTAACTCCAGTAATTCCTTGGTGGTACGAACATCCAATGAAGCACACAAGTTTGTTTGCTTT
TCGTGCATGATATTAAATAGCTTGGCAGCAACAGGACTAGGATGAGTAGCAGCACGTTCCTTATATGTAG
CTTTCGACATGATTTATCTTCGTTTCCTGCAGGTTTTTGTTCTGTGCAGTTGGGTTAAGAATACTGGGCA
ATTTCATGTTTCTTCAACACTACATATGCGTATATATACCAATCTAAGTCTGTGCTCCTTCCTTCGTTCT
TCCTTCTGTTCGGAGATTACCGAATCAAAAAAATTTCAAGGAAACCGAAATCAAAAAAAAGAATAAAAAA
AAAATGATGAATTGAAAAGGTGGTATGGTGCACTCTCAGTACAATCTGCTCTGATGCCGCATAGTTAAGC
CAGCCCCGACACCCGCCAACACCCGCTGACGCGCCCTGACGGGCTTGTCTGCTCCCGGCATCCGCTTACA
GACAAGCTGTGACCGTCTCCGGGAGCTGCATGTGTCAGAGGTTTTCACCGTCATCACCGAAACGCGCGAG
ACGAAAGGGCCTCGTGATACGCCTATTTTTATAGGTTAATGTCATGATAATAATGGTTTCTTAGTATGAT
CCAATATCAAAGGAAATGATAGCATTGAAGGATGAGACTAATCCAATTGAGGAGTGGCAGCATATAGAAC
AGCTAAAGGGTAGTGCTGAAGGAAGCATACGATACCCCGCATGGAATGGGATAATATCACAGGAGGTACT
AGACTACCTTTCATCCTACATAAATAGACGCATATAAGTACGCATTTAAGCATAAACACGCACTATGCCG
TTCTTCTCATGTATATATATATACAGGCAACACGCAGATATAGGTGCGACGTGAACAGTGAGCTGTATGT
GCGCAGCTCGCGTTGCATTTTCGGAAGCGCTCGTTTTCGGAAACGCTTTGAAGTTCCTATTCCGAAGTTC
CTATTCTCTAGAAAGTATAGGAACTTCAGAGCGCTTTTGAAAACCAAAAGCGCTCTGAAGACGCACTTTC
AAAAAACCAAAAACGCACCGGACTGTAACGAGCTACTAAAATATTGCGAATACCGCTTCCACAAACATTG
CTCAAAAGTATCTCTTTGCTATATATCTCTGTGCTATATCCCTATATAACCTACCCATCCACCTTTCGCT
CCTTGAACTTGCATCTAAACTCGACCTCTACATTTTTTATGTTTATCTCTAGTATTACTCTTTAGACAAA
AAAATTGTAGTAAGAACTATTCATAGAGTGAATCGAAAACAATACGAAAATGTAAACATTTCCTATACGT
AGTATATAGAGACAAAATAGAAGAAACCGTTCATAATTTTCTGACCAATGAAGAATCATCAACGCTATCA
CTTTCTGTTCACAAAGTATGCGCAATCCACATCGGTATAGAATATAATCGGGGATGCCTTTATCTTGAAA
AAATGCACCCGCAGCTTCGCTAGTAATCAGTAAACGCGGGAAGTGGAGTCAGGCTTTTTTTATGGAAGAG
AAAATAGACACCAAAGTAGCCTTCTTCTAACCTTAACGGACCTACAGTGCAAAAAGTTATCAAGAGACTG
CATTATAGAGCGCACAAAGGAGAAAAAAAGTAATCTAAGATGCTTTGTTAGAAAAATAGCGCTCTCGGGA
TGCATTTTTGTAGAACAAAAAAGAAGTATAGATTCTTTGTTGGTAAAATAGCGCTCTCGCGTTGCATTTC
TGTTCTGTAAAAATGCAGCTCAGATTCTTTGTTTGAAAAATTAGCGCTCTCGCGTTGCATTTTTGTTTTA
CAAAAATGAAGCACAGATTCTTCGTTGGTAAAATAGCGCTTTCGCGTTGCATTTCTGTTCTGTAAAAATG
CAGCTCAGATTCTTTGTTTGAAAAATTAGCGCTCTCGCGTTGCATTTTTGTTCTACAAAATGAAGCACAG
ATGCTTCGTTCAGGTGGCACTTTTCGGGGAAATGTGCGCGGAACCCCTATTTGTTTATTTTTCTAAATAC
ATTCAAATATGTATCCGCTCATGAGACAATAACCCTGATAAATGCTTCAATAATATTGAAAAAGGAAGAG
TATGAGTATTCAACATTTCCGTGTCGCCCTTATTCCCTTTTTTGCGGCATTTTGCCTTCCTGTTTTTGCT
CACCCAGAAACGCTGGTGAAAGTAAAAGATGCTGAAGATCAGTTGGGTGCACGAGTGGGTTACATCGAAC
TGGATCTCAACAGCGGTAAGATCCTTGAGAGTTTTCGCCCCGAAGAACGTTTTCCAATGATGAGCACTTT
TAAAGTTCTGCTATGTGGCGCGGTATTATCCCGTATTGACGCCGGGCAAGAGCAACTCGGTCGCCGCATA
CACTATTCTCAGAATGACTTGGTTGAGTACTCACCAGTCACAGAAAAGCATCTTACGGATGGCATGACAG
TAAGAGAATTATGCAGTGCTGCCATAACCATGAGTGATAACACTGCGGCCAACTTACTTCTGACAACGAT
CGGAGGACCGAAGGAGCTAACCGCTTTTTTGCACAACATGGGGGATCATGTAACTCGCCTTGATCGTTGG
GAACCGGAGCTGAATGAAGCCATACCAAACGACGAGCGTGACACCACGATGCCTGTAGCAATGGCAACAA
CGTTGCGCAAACTATTAACTGGCGAACTACTTACTCTAGCTTCCCGGCAACAATTAATAGACTGGATGGA
GGCGGATAAAGTTGCAGGACCACTTCTGCGCTCGGCCCTTCCGGCTGGCTGGTTTATTGCTGATAAATCT
GGAGCCGGTGAGCGTGGGTCTCGCGGTATCATTGCAGCACTGGGGCCAGATGGTAAGCCCTCCCGTATCG
TAGTTATCTACACGACGGGGAGTCAGGCAACTATGGATGAACGAAATAGACAGATCGCTGAGATAGGTGC
CTCACTGATTAAGCATTGGTAACTGTCAGACCAAGTTTACTCATATATACTTTAGATTGATTTAAAACTT
CATTTTTAATTTAAAAGGATCTAGGTGAAGATCCTTTTTGATAATCTCATGACCAAAATCCCTTAACGTG
AGTTTTCGTTCCACTGAGCGTCAGACCCCGTAGAAAAGATCAAAGGATCTTCTTGAGATCCTTTTTTTCT
GCGCGTAATCTGCTGCTTGCAAACAAAAAAACCACCGCTACCAGCGGTGGTTTGTTTGCCGGATCAAGAG
CTACCAACTCTTTTTCCGAAGGTAACTGGCTTCAGCAGAGCGCAGATACCAAATACTGTTCTTCTAGTGT
AGCCGTAGTTAGGCCACCACTTCAAGAACTCTGTAGCACCGCCTACATACCTCGCTCTGCTAATCCTGTT
ACCAGTGGCTGCTGCCAGTGGCGATAAGTCGTGTCTTACCGGGTTGGACTCAAGACGATAGTTACCGGAT
AAGGCGCAGCGGTCGGGCTGAACGGGGGGTTCGTGCACACAGCCCAGCTTGGAGCGAACGACCTACACCG
AACTGAGATACCTACAGCGTGAGCTATGAGAAAGCGCCACGCTTCCCGAAGGGAGAAAGGCGGACAGGTA
TCCGGTAAGCGGCAGGGTCGGAACAGGAGAGCGCACGAGGGAGCTTCCAGGGGGAAACGCCTGGTATCTT
TATAGTCCTGTCGGGTTTCGCCACCTCTGACTTGAGCGTCGATTTTTGTGATGCTCGTCAGGGGGGCGGA
GCCTATGGAAAAACGCCAGCAACGCGGCCTTTTTACGGTTCCTGGCCTTTTGCTGGCCTTTTGCTCACAT
GTTCTTTCCTGCGTTATCCCCTGATTCTGTGGATAACCGTATTACCG
Features (pLannotate 1.2.2; 29 found; start..end, strand, type, name):
      3..75      +  rep_origin     RSF ori (fragment): Plasmids containing the RSF 1030 origin of replication can be propagated in E. coli cells that contain additional plasmids with compatible origins.
     77..169     +  CDS            lacI (fragment): lac repressor; lacI; The lac repressor binds to the lac operator to inhibit transcription in E. coli. This inhibition can be relieved by adding lactose or isopropyl-β-D-thiogalactopyranoside (IPTG).
    182..203     +  protein_bind   CAP binding site: CAP binding activates transcription in the presence of cAMP. E. coli catabolite activator protein
    218..248     +  promoter       lac promoter: promoter for the E. coli lac operon
    256..272     +  protein_bind   lac operator: The lac repressor binds to the lac operator to inhibit transcription in E. coli. This inhibition can be relieved by adding lactose or isopropyl-β-D-thiogalactopyranoside (IPTG). lac repressor encoded by lacI
    317..335     +  promoter       T3 promoter: promoter for bacteriophage T3 RNA polymerase
    354..588     +  promoter       CUP1 promoter: S. cerevisiae CUP1; inducible metallothionein promoter, regulated by Cu2+
    590..631     +  misc_feature   MCS (fragment): pBluescript multiple cloning site
    632..697     +  misc_feature   rrnG antiterminator (fragment): antiterminator from the E. coli rrnG leader region (Berg et al., 1989)
    748..774     +  CDS            minicistron: synthetic cistron containing a ribosome binding site (Shine-Dalgarno sequence), for enhancing the bacterial expression of a downstream cistron (Schoner, 1997) This first cistron should terminate 3 bp upstream of the ATG for the second cistron.
    790..810     +  CDS            capTEV™ (fragment): composite tag for in vivo biotinylation, TEV protease cleavage, and 6xHis tagging
    811..843     +  CDS            T7 tag (gene 10 leader): leader peptide from bacteriophage T7 gene 10 promotes efficient translation in E. coli
    847..870     +  CDS            Xpress™ tag: Xpress™ epitope tag, including an enterokinase recognition and cleavage site
    907..996     +  CDS            3xHA: three tandem HA epitope tags
   1015..3225    +  CDS            ATG13: ATG13_YEAST - Also known as APG13. Experimental evidence at protein level: Swiss-Prot protein existence level 1. Activates the ATG1 kinase in a nutritional condition dependent manner through the TOR pathway, leading to autophagy. Required for autophosphorylation of ATG1 at 'Thr-226' and its dimerization. May also be involved in the regulation of autophagy through SNF1. Involved in ATG9 and ATG23 cycling through the pre- autophagosomal structure. Also involved in cytoplasm to vacuole transport (Cvt) and more specifically in Cvt vesicle formation. Seems to play a role in the switching machinery
   3236..3262    +  misc_feature   MCS (fragment): pBluescript multiple cloning site
   3263..3510    +  terminator     CYC1 terminator: S. cerevisiae CYC1; transcription terminator for CYC1
   3529..3547    -  promoter       T7 promoter: promoter for bacteriophage T7 RNA polymerase
   3555..3710    +  CDS            lacZα (fragment): LacZα fragment of β-galactosidase; lacZ fragment
   3714..4142    +  rep_origin     f1 ori (sequence partly withheld): f1 bacteriophage origin of replication; arrow indicates direction of (+) strand synthesis
   4170..4221    -  misc_feature   bom (fragment): basis of mobility region from pBR322
   4300..5103    -  CDS            URA3: orotidine-5'-phosphate decarboxylase, required for uracil biosynthesis; S. cerevisiae URA3; yeast auxotrophic marker, counterselectable with 5-fluoroorotic acid (5-FOA)
   5104..5319    -  promoter       URA3 promoter: S. cerevisiae URA3
   5327..5376    -  misc_feature   bom (fragment): basis of mobility region from pBR322
   5478..5513    -  CDS            rop (fragment): Rop protein, which maintains plasmids at low copy number; rop
   5581..6923    +  rep_origin     2μ ori: yeast 2μ plasmid origin of replication
   6950..7054    +  promoter       AmpR promoter: bla
   7055..7915    +  CDS            AmpR: β-lactamase; bla; confers resistance to ampicillin, carbenicillin, and related antibiotics
   8086..8674    +  rep_origin     ori: high-copy-number ColE1/pMB1/pBR322/pUC origin of replication
