[The description below was written by a language model from this plasmid's Addgene catalogue record and pLannotate feature annotations shown in this document.]
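Description:
pCuHA-ATG13[3SD](426) is a yeast expression plasmid of about 8.8 kb built on the pRS426 backbone, an E. coli–S. cerevisiae shuttle vector. In bacteria it replicates from a high-copy ColE1/pUC-type origin and is selected with ampicillin through the β-lactamase gene. In yeast it is maintained episomally at multiple copies by the 2μ origin and selected by uracil prototrophy through URA3, a marker that can also be counterselected with 5-FOA. An f1 origin, lac promoter/operator and lacZα remnants, and flanking T3 and T7 promoters are carried over from the pBluescript-derived backbone.

The expression cassette places the copper-inducible S. cerevisiae CUP1 metallothionein promoter upstream of an N-terminal triple HA epitope tag joined to the budding yeast ATG13 coding sequence, followed by the CYC1 transcription terminator. Atg13 is a regulatory subunit of the Atg1 kinase complex that activates Atg1 in a nutrient- and TOR-dependent manner and is needed for autophagy and the cytoplasm-to-vacuole targeting pathway. This allele, "3SD", replaces serines 646, 649 and 652 with aspartic acid, substitutions of the type commonly used to mimic constitutive phosphorylation, although the record does not state this intent. The depositor also notes D308G and H545Y changes in ATG13 and considers them of no concern.

The automated annotation also reports short matches between the CUP1 promoter and the HA tag (rrnG antiterminator, minicistron, T7 tag, Xpress tag). These appear to be leftovers from an earlier cloning vector, and the record does not say whether they are translated. The stated purpose is expression of HA-tagged Atg13[3SD], and the associated study concerns assembly and regulation of the Atg1 complex.
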