Addgene plasmid #122077: pCuHA-ATG13[3SD](426)
Purpose: Expressing HA-ATG13[3SD]
Depositing lab: Daniel Klionsky. Depositing organization: University of Michigan. Publication: Molecular interactions of the Saccharomyces cerevisiae Atg1 complex provide insights into assembly and regulatory mechanisms. Chew LH, Lu S, Liu X, Li FK, Yu AY, Klionsky DJ, Dong MQ, Yip CK. Autophagy. 2015;11(6):891-905. doi: 10.1080/15548627.2015.1040972. PubMed 25998554.
Backbone
  Vector backbone: pRS426
  Vector type: Yeast Expression
  Selectable markers: URA3
Growth in bacteria
  Bacterial resistance: Ampicillin, 100 μg/mL
  Growth temperature: 37°C
  Growth strain: DH5alpha
  Copy number: Unknown
Gene/Insert
  Gene/Insert name: ATG13
  Species: S. cerevisiae (budding yeast)
  Mutation: Serine 646 to aspartic acid; Serine 649 to aspartic acid; Serine 652 to aspartic acid
  Tag / fusion protein: 3HA
Terms and licenses: Academic/Nonprofit Terms; Industry Terms: Not Available to Industry
Depositor comments: Depositor notes that the D308G and H545Y substitutions found in ATG13, are not of concern.
How to cite: pCuHA-ATG13[3SD](426) was a gift from Daniel Klionsky (Addgene plasmid # 122077 ; http://n2t.net/addgene:122077 ; RRID:Addgene_122077)
